>Addgene plasmid #48686 | AmCyan-P2A-Xerry | depositor full sequence | sequence record 70482 | AmCyan-P2A-Xerry sequence 5606 bps
TAGTTATTAATAGTAATCAATTACGGGGTCATTAGTTCATAGCCCATATATGGAGTTCCGCGTTACATAA
CTTACGGTAAATGGCCCGCCTGGCTGACCGCCCAACGACCCCCGCCCATTGACGTCAATAATGACGTATG
TTCCCATAGTAACGCCAATAGGGACTTTCCATTGACGTCAATGGGTGGAGTATTTACGGTAAACTGCCCA
CTTGGCAGTACATCAAGTGTATCATATGCCAAGTACGCCCCCTATTGACGTCAATGACGGTAAATGGCCC
GCCTGGCATTATGCCCAGTACATGACCTTATGGGACTTTCCTACTTGGCAGTACATCTACGTATTAGTCA
TCGCTATTACCATGGTGATGCGGTTTTGGCAGTACATCAATGGGCGTGGATAGCGGTTTGACTCACGGGG
ATTTCCAAGTCTCCACCCCATTGACGTCAATGGGAGTTTGTTTTGGCACCAAAATCAACGGGACTTTCCA
AAATGTCGTAACAACTCCGCCCCATTGACGCAAATGGGCGGTAGGCGTGTACGGTGGGAGGTCTATATAA
GCAGAGCTGGTTTAGTGAACCGTCAGATCCCGTCTCCGTACGATGGCCACAACCATGGTGCACGTGGATC
CAAAAAAGAAGAGAAAGGTAGATCCAAAAAAGAAGAGAAAGGTAGATCCAAAAAAGAAGAGAAAGGTACA
CGTGTCCACGCGTATGGCTCTTTCAAACAAGTTTATCGGAGATGACATGAAAATGACCTACCATATGGAT
GGCTGTGTCAATGGGCATTACTTTACCGTCAAAGGTGAAGGCAGCGGGAAGCCATACGAAGGGACGCAGA
CCTCGACTTTTAAAGTCACCATGGCCAACGGTGGGCCCCATGCATTCTCCTTTGACATACTATCTACAGT
GTTCATGTATGGAAATCGATGCTTTACTGCGTATCCTACCAGTATGCCCGACTATTTCAAACAAGCATTT
CCTGACGGAATGTCATATGAAAGGACTTTTACCTATGAAGATGGAGGAGTTGCTACAGCCAGTTGGGAAA
TAAGCCTTAAAGGCAACTGCTTTGAGCACAAATCCACGTTTCATGGAGTGAACTTTCCTGCTGATGGACC
TGTGATGGCGAAGATGACAACTGGTTGGGACCCATCTTTTGAGAAAATGACTGTCTGCGATGGAATATTG
AAGGGTGATGTCACCGCGTTCCTCATGCTGCAAGGAGGTGGCAATTACAGATGCCAATTCCACACTTCTT
ACAAGACAAAAAAACCGGTGACGATGCCACCAAACCATGCGGTGGAACATCGCATTGCGAGGACCGACCT
TGACAAAGGTGGCAACAGTGTTCAGCTGACGGAGCACGCTGTTGCACATATAACCTCTGTTGTCCCTTTC
GCGCGCGAGACGGGAAGCGGAGCTACTAACTTCAGCCTGCTGAAGCAGGCTGGCGACGTGGAGGAGAACC
CTGGACCTGGTCTCCGGCCGATGGTGAGCAAGGGCGAGGAGGATAACATGGCCATCATCAAGGAGTTCAT
GCGCTTCAAGGTGCACATGGAGGGCTCCGTGAACGGCCACGAGTTCGAGATCGAGGGCGAGGGCGAGGGC
CGCCCCTACGAGGGCACCCAGACCGCCAAGCTGAAGGTGACCAAGGGTGGCCCCCTGCCCTTCGCCTGGG
ACATCCTGTCCCCTCAGTTCATGTAGGCTCCAAGGCCTACGTGAAGCACCCCGCCGACATCCCCGACTAC
TTGAAGCTGTCCTTCCCCGAGGGCTTCAAGTGGGAGCGCGTGATGAACTTCGAGGACGGCGGCGTGGTGA
CCGTGACCCAGGACTCCTCCCTGCAGGACGGCGAGTTCATCTACAAGGTGAAGCTGCGCGGCACCAACTT
CCCCTCCGACGGCCCCGTAATGCAGAAGAAGACCATGGGCTGGGAGGCCTCCTCCGAGCGGATGTACCCC
GAGGACGGCGCCCTGAAGGGCGAGATCAAGCAGAGGCTGAAGCTGAAGGACGGCGGCCACTACGACGCTG
AGGTCAAGACCACCTACAAGGCCAAGAAGCCCGTGCAGCTGCCCGGCGCCTACAACGTCAACATCAAGTT
GGACATCACCTCCCACAACGAGGACTACACCATCGTGGAACAGTACGAACGCGCCGAGGGCCGCCACTCC
ACCGGCGGCATGGACGAGCTGTACAAGTCCGGAAACTAGTCTCAGATCTCGAGCTCAAGCTTCGAATTCT
GCAGTCGACGGTACCGCGGGCCCGGGATCCACCGGATCTAGATAACTGATCATAATCAGCCATACCACAT
TTGTAGAGGTTTTACTTGCTTTAAAAAACCTCCCACACCTCCCCCTGAACCTGAAACATAAAATGAATGC
AATTGTTGTTGTTAACTTGTTTATTGCAGCTTATAATGGTTACAAATAAAGCAATAGCATCACAAATTTC
ACAAATAAAGCATTTTTTTCACTGCATTCTAGTTGTGGTTTGTCCAAACTCATCAATGTATCTTAACGCG
TAAATTGTAAGCGTTAATATTTTGTTAAAATTCGCGTTAAATTTTTGTTAAATCAGCTCATTTTTTAACC
AATAGGCCGAAATCGGCAAAATCCCTTATAAATCAAAAGAATAGACCGAGATAGGGT
[37 nt withheld, positions 2648-2684]
AAAGAACGTGGACTCCAACGTCAAAGG
[49 nt withheld, positions 2712-2760]
T
[91 nt withheld, positions 2762-2852]
G
[124 nt withheld, positions 2854-2977]
CAGGTGGCACTTTTCGGGGAAATGTGCGCGGAACCCCTATTTGTTTATTTTTCTAAATACATTCAAATAT
GTATCCGCTCATGAGACAATAACCCTGATAAATGCTTCAATAATATTGAAAAAGGAAGAGTCCTGAGGCG
GAAAGAACCAGCTGTGGAATGTGTGTCAGTTAGGGTGTGGAAAGTCCCCAGGCTCCCCAGCAGGCAGAAG
TATGCAAAGCATGCATCTCAATTAGTCAGCAACCAGGTGTGGAAAGTCCCCAGGCTCCCCAGCAGGCAGA
AGTATGCAAAGCATGCATCTCAATTAGTCAGCAACCATAGTCCCGCCCCTAACTCCGCCCATCCCGCCCC
TAACTCCGCCCAGTTCCGCCCATTCTCCGCCCCATGGCTGACTAATTTTTTTTATTTATGCAGAGGCCGA
GGCCGCCTCGGCCTCTGAGCTATTCCAGAAGTAGTGAGGAGGCTTTTTTGGAGGCCTAGGCTTTTGCAAA
GATCGATCAAGAGACAGGATGAGGATCGTTTCGCATGATTGAACAAGATGGATTGCACGCAGGTTCTCCG
GCCGCTTGGGTGGAGAGGCTATTCGGCTATGACTGGGCACAACAGACAATCGGCTGCTCTGATGCCGCCG
TGTTCCGGCTGTCAGCGCAGGGGCGCCCGGTTCTTTTTGTCAAGACCGACCTGTCCGGTGCCCTGAATGA
ACTGCAAGACGAGGCAGCGCGGCTATCGTGGCTGGCCACGACGGGCGTTCCTTGCGCAGCTGTGCTCGAC
GTTGTCACTGAAGCGGGAAGGGACTGGCTGCTATTGGGCGAAGTGCCGGGGCAGGATCTCCTGTCATCTC
ACCTTGCTCCTGCCGAGAAAGTATCCATCATGGCTGATGCAATGCGGCGGCTGCATACGCTTGATCCGGC
TACCTGCCCATTCGACCACCAAGCGAAACATCGCATCGAGCGAGCACGTACTCGGATGGAAGCCGGTCTT
GTCGATCAGGATGATCTGGACGAAGAGCATCAGGGGCTCGCGCCAGCCGAACTGTTCGCCAGGCTCAAGG
CGAGCATGCCCGACGGCGAGGATCTCGTCGTGACCCATGGCGATGCCTGCTTGCCGAATATCATGGTGGA
AAATGGCCGCTTTTCTGGATTCATCGACTGTGGCCGGCTGGGTGTGGCGGACCGCTATCAGGACATAGCG
TTGGCTACCCGTGATATTGCTGAAGAGCTTGGCGGCGAATGGGCTGACCGCTTCCTCGTGCTTTACGGTA
TCGCCGCTCCCGATTCGCAGCGCATCGCCTTCTATCGCCTTCTTGACGAGTTCTTCTGAGCGGGACTCTG
GGGTTCGAAATGACCGACCAAGCGACGCCCAACCTGCCATCACGAGATTTCGATTCCACCGCCGCCTTCT
ATGAAAGGTTGGGCTTCGGAATCGTTTTCCGGGACGCCGGCTGGATGATCCTCCAGCGCGGGGATCTCAT
GCTGGAGTTCTTCGCCCACCCTAGGGGGAGGCTAACTGAAACACGGAAGGAGACAATACCGGAAGGAACC
CGCGCTATGACGGCAATAAAAAGACAGAATAAAACGCACGGTGTTGGGTCGTTTGTTCATAAACGCGGGG
TTCGGTCCCAGGGCTGGCACTCTGTCGATACCCCACCGAGACCCCATTGGGGCCAATACGCCCGCGTTTC
TTCCTTTTCCCCACCCCACCCCCCAAGTTCGGGTGAAGGCCCAGGGCTCGCAGCCAACGTCGGGGCGGCA
GGCCCTGCCATAGCCTCAGGTTACTCATATATACTTTAGATTGATTTAAAACTTCATTTTTAATTTAAAA
GGATCTAGGTGAAGATCCTTTTTGATAATCTCATGACCAAAATCCCTTAACGTGAGTTTTCGTTCCACTG
AGCGTCAGACCCCGTAGAAAAGATCAAAGGATCTTCTTGAGATCCTTTTTTTCTGCGCGTAATCTGCTGC
TTGCAAACAAAAAAACCACCGCTACCAGCGGTGGTTTGTTTGCCGGATCAAGAGCTACCAACTCTTTTTC
CGAAGGTAACTGGCTTCAGCAGAGCGCAGATACCAAATACTGTCCTTCTAGTGTAGCCGTAGTTAGGCCA
CCACTTCAAGAACTCTGTAGCACCGCCTACATACCTCGCTCTGCTAATCCTGTTACCAGTGGCTGCTGCC
AGTGGCGATAAGTCGTGTCTTACCGGGTTGGACTCAAGACGATAGTTACCGGATAAGGCGCAGCGGTCGG
GCTGAACGGGGGGTTCGTGCACACAGCCCAGCTTGGAGCGAACGACCTACACCGAACTGAGATACCTACA
GCGTGAGCTATGAGAAAGCGCCACGCTTCCCGAAGGGAGAAAGGCGGACAGGTATCCGGTAAGCGGCAGG
GTCGGAACAGGAGAGCGCACGAGGGAGCTTCCAGGGGGAAACGCCTGGTATCTTTATAGTCCTGTCGGGT
TTCGCCACCTCTGACTTGAGCGTCGATTTTTGTGATGCTCGTCAGGGGGGCGGAGCCTATGGAAAAACGC
CAGCAACGCGGCCTTTTTACGGTTCCTGGCCTTTTGCTGGCCTTTTGCTCACATGTTCTTTCCTGCGTTA
TCCCCTGATTCTGTGGATAACCGTATTACCGCCATGCAT
Features (pLannotate 1.2.2; 18 found; start..end, strand, type, name):
     61..364     +  enhancer       CMV enhancer: human cytomegalovirus immediate early enhancer
    365..568     +  promoter       CMV promoter: human cytomegalovirus (CMV) immediate early promoter
    630..650     +  CDS            SV40 NLS: nuclear localization signal of SV40 (simian virus 40) large T antigen
    654..674     +  CDS            SV40 NLS: nuclear localization signal of SV40 (simian virus 40) large T antigen
    678..698     +  CDS            SV40 NLS: nuclear localization signal of SV40 (simian virus 40) large T antigen
    714..1400    +  CDS            amCyan1: amCyan1 is a basic (constitutively fluorescent) cyan fluorescent protein, derived from Anemonia majano.
   1491..2198    +  CDS            mCherry (fragment): monomeric derivative of DsRed fluorescent protein (Shaner et al., 2004) mammalian codon-optimized
   2214..2270    +  misc_feature   MCS: multiple cloning site
   2287..2371    +  CDS            large T antigen (fragment): large T antigen from SV40 (simian virus 40)
   2394..2515    +  polyA_signal   SV40 poly(A) signal: SV40 polyadenylation signal
   2549..2977    -  rep_origin     f1 ori (sequence partly withheld): f1 bacteriophage origin of replication; arrow indicates direction of (+) strand synthesis
   3004..3108    +  promoter       AmpR promoter: bla
   3110..3467    +  promoter       SV40 promoter: SV40 enhancer and early promoter
   3502..4296    +  CDS            NeoR/KanR: aminoglycoside phosphotransferase from Tn5; aph(3')-II (or nptII); confers resistance to neomycin, kanamycin, and G418 (Geneticin®)
   4317..4469    +  CDS            ble (fragment): BLE_KLEPN - Experimental evidence at protein level: Swiss-Prot protein existence level 1. Binding protein with a strong affinity to the bleomycin family of antibiotics. Binds to CL990; an antimitotic-antibiotic compound. From Klebsiella pneumoniae.
   4528..4575    +  polyA_signal   HSV TK poly(A) signal: herpes simplex virus thymidine kinase polyadenylation signal (Cole and Stacy, 1985)
   4666..4682    -  polyA_signal   bGH poly(A) signal (fragment): bovine growth hormone polyadenylation signal
   4904..5492    +  rep_origin     ori: high-copy-number ColE1/pMB1/pBR322/pUC origin of replication
