[The description below was written by a language model from this plasmid's Addgene catalogue record and pLannotate feature annotations shown in this document.]
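Description:
AmCyan-P2A-Xerry is a mammalian expression plasmid of about 5.6 kb built on the Clontech pmR-mCherry backbone. It is maintained in E. coli through a high-copy ColE1/pUC-type origin and also carries an f1 phage origin. A single Tn5 NeoR/KanR gene serves both hosts. A bacterial bla-type promoter drives it for kanamycin selection, and the SV40 enhancer/early promoter, with an HSV TK polyadenylation signal downstream, drives it for G418 selection of transfected mammalian cells. The annotation software also flags short ble, bGH poly(A) and SV40 large T antigen fragments. These look like backbone remnants rather than functional parts.

The expression cassette uses the CMV immediate-early enhancer and promoter and ends with the SV40 poly(A) signal. It encodes nuclear-targeted AmCyan1 (nAmCyan), the cyan fluorescent protein from Anemonia majano, preceded by three tandem copies of the SV40 large T antigen nuclear localization signal. Downstream, according to the depositor, a P2A self-cleaving peptide links it to an mCherry coding region so that the two are made as separate proteins. P2A is not annotated in the feature table but presumably lies in the gap between the two reading frames. In this version ("Xerry") the mCherry gene has been mutated and is described as truncated, so the plasmid is intended to give cyan nuclear fluorescence only. The record does not specify the exact mutation.

BsmBI sites flank nAmCyan and leave BsiWI- and BssHII-compatible overhangs, so another coding sequence can be swapped in, in frame with the P2A-mCherry portion. The record gives no specific application. A cyan-only counterpart to an intact AmCyan-P2A-mCherry construct would be a plausible use, for example as a single-colour control.
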