Addgene plasmid #48686: AmCyan-P2A-Xerry
Purpose: Expresses AmCyan while the mCherry gene has been mutated
Depositing lab: Ilpo Huhtaniemi. Depositing organization: University of Turku.
Backbone
  Vector backbone: pmR-mCherry
  Backbone manufacturer: clontech
  Backbone size w/o insert (bp): 4000
  Total vector size (bp): 5607
  Vector type: Mammalian Expression
  Selectable markers: Neomycin (select with G418)
Growth in bacteria
  Bacterial resistance: Kanamycin, 50 μg/mL
  Growth temperature: 37°C
  Growth strain: DH5alpha
  Copy number: High Copy
Gene/Insert
  Gene/Insert name: AmCyan (alt names: AmCyan1 fluorescent protein; nAmCyan nuclear localization)
  Species: Synthetic
  Insert size (bp): 890
  Mutation: SV40 NLS
  Promoter: CMV
  Tag / fusion protein: mutant mCherry (truncated) (C terminal on insert)
  Cloning method: Ligation Independent Cloning
  Sequencing primers: 5′ GTGAACCGTCAGATCCCGTCTCcgtacgATGGCCACAACCATGGTGCACG; 3′ CATATAACCTCTGTTGTCCCTTTCgcgcgcGAGACGGGAAGCGGAGCTACTAACTTCAGCCTGCTGAAGCAGGCTGGAGACGTGGAG
Resource information
  A portion of this plasmid was derived from a plasmid made by: The nAmCyan gene is also from Clontech but was cloned from Plasmid 29756: pAd/WT1-IRES-nAmCyan by recombineering
Terms and licenses: Academic/Nonprofit Terms; Industry Terms: Not Available to Industry
Depositor comments: the nAmCyan and the mCherry genes are separated by a P2A sequence that results in 2 separate proteins. It also includes BsmBI restriction sites flanking the nAmCyan gene which result in BsiWI and BssHII overhangs for cloning in-frame with P2A-mCherry.
How to cite: AmCyan-P2A-Xerry was a gift from Ilpo Huhtaniemi (Addgene plasmid # 48686 ; http://n2t.net/addgene:48686 ; RRID:Addgene_48686)
