>Addgene plasmid #48686 | AmCyan-P2A-Xerry | addgene partial sequence | sequence record 73728 | CMV-F 5'-CGCAAATGGGCGGTAGGCGTG-3'
ACCGTCAGATCCCGTCTCCGTACGATGGCCACAACCATGGTGCACGTGGATCCAAAAAAGAAGAGAAAGG
TAGATCCAAAAAAGAAGAGAAAGGTAGATCCAAAAAAGAAGAGAAAGGTACACGTGTCCACGCGTATGGC
TCTTTCAAACAAGTTTATCGGAGATGACATGAAAATGACCTACCATATGGATGGCTGTGTCAATGGGCAT
TACTTTACCGTCAAAGGTGAAGGCAGCGGGAAGCCATACGAAGGGACGCAGACCTCGACTTTTAAAGTCA
CCATGGCCAACGGTGGGCCCCATGCATTCTCCTTTGACATACTATCTACAGTGTTCATGTATGGAAATCG
ATGCTTTACTGCGTATCCTACCAGTATGCCCGACTATTTCAAACAAGCATTTCCTGACGGAATGTCATAT
GAAAGGACTTTTACCTATGAAGATGGAGGAGTTGCTACAGCCAGTTGGGAAATAAGCCTTAAAGGCAACT
GCTTTGAGCACAAATCCACGTTTCATGGAGTGAACTTTCCTGCTGATGGACCTGTGATGGCGAAGATGAC
AACTGGTTGGGACCCATCTTTTGAGAAAATGACTGTCTGCGATGGAATATTGAAGGGTGATGTCACCGCG
TTCCTCATGCTGCAAGGAGGTGGCAATTACAGATGCCAATTCCACACTTCTTACAAGACAAAAAAACCGG
TGACGATGCCACCAAACCATGCGGTGGAACATCGCATTGCGAGGACCGACCTTGACAAAGGTGGCAACAG
TGTTCAGCTGACGGAGCACGCTGTTGCACATATAACCTCTGTTGTCCCTTTCGCGCGCGAGACGGGAAGC
GGAGCTACTAACTTCAGCCTGCTGAAGCAGGCTGGCGACGTGGAGGAGAACCCTGGACCTGGTCTCCGGC
CGATGGTGAGCAAGGGCGAGGAGGATAACATGGCCATCATCAAGGAGTTCATGCGCTT
