>Addgene plasmid #48686 | AmCyan-P2A-Xerry | addgene partial sequence | sequence record 73729 | SV40pA-R 5'-GAAATTTGTGATGCTATTGC-3'
AACAATTGCATTCATTTTATGTTTCAGGTTCAGGGGGAGGTGTGGGAGGTTTTTTAAAGCAAGTAAAACC
TCTACAAATGTGGTATGGCTGATTATGATCAGTTATCTAGATCCGGTGGATCCCGGGCCCGCGGTACCGT
CGACTGCAGAATTCGAAGCTTGAGCTCGAGATCTGAGACTAGTTTCCGGACTTGTACAGCTCGTCCATGC
CGCCGGTGGAGTGGCGGCCCTCGGCGCGTTCGTACTGTTCCACGATGGTGTAGTCCTCGTTGTGGGAGGT
GATGTCCAACTTGATGTTGACGTTGTAGGCGCCGGGCAGCTGCACGGGCTTCTTGGCCTTGTAGGTGGTC
TTGACCTCAGCGTCGTAGTGGCCGCCGTCCTTCAGCTTCAGCCTCTGCTTGATCTCGCCCTTCAGGGCGC
CGTCCTCGGGGTACATCCGCTCGGAGGAGGCCTCCCAGCCCATGGTCTTCTTCTGCATTACGGGGCCGTC
GGAGGGGAAGTTGGTGCCGCGCAGCTTCACCTTGTAGATGAACTCGCCGTCCTGCAGGGAGGAGTCCTGG
GTCACGGTCACCACGCCGCCGTCCTCGAAGTTCATCACGCGCTCCCACTTGAAGCCCTCGGGGAAGGACA
GCTTCAAGTAGTCGGGGATGTCGGCGGGGTGCTTCACGTAGGCCTTGGAGCCTACATGAACTGAGGGGAC
AGGATGTCCCAGGCGAAGGGCAGGGGGCCACCCTTGGTCACCTTCAGCTTGGCGGTCTGGGTGCCCTCGT
A
